>Addgene plasmid #27845 | pUT1663-HQ858763 | depositor full sequence | sequence record 13119 | Author sequence
CAAATAATGATTTTATTTTGACTGATAGTGACCTGTTCGTTGCAACAAATTGATGAGCAATGCTTTTTTA
TAATGCCAACTTTGTACAAAAAAGCAGGCTCCGCGGCCGCCTTGTTTAACTTTAAGAAGGAGCCCTTCAC
CATGTCGGCCGCCGAAACCGCTGTTTCTCCGACGACGACGCCGCAGCCGCAGCTGCAATCGGATCCGAAC
GCCGCCGCCGACGCGGCCAGTTCCAATTCTCTCTGGGTGGCCGACGAGACGCAAACCCTAACCGAGGTCC
TGCTCCAACCCCAACCAAACCACCTGTCGCCTCCTCCTTCTGGTGAAGGGGACGACGGGATCACTGCCTC
CGGTGCTCCTGTTGGTGGGGACGCCGCGGCATCTGCTTCTGCTGCGGCGGCGGCTAACGCGACGATAGAA
GAGCGGGTGAGGGGGCCGTGGTCCCCAGAGGAGGACGCGGTGCTGAGCAACCTCGTGGAGAAGTTCGGGG
CGCGGAACTGGACGCTGATCGCGCGTGGCATCCCGGGCCGCTCCGGCAAGTCCTGCCGCCTGCGCTGGTG
CAATCAGCTCGACCCCCAAGTCAAGCGCAAGCCTTTCACTGAAGAGGAGGACCGCATTATAATGGCAGCT
CATGCTGTCCATGGGAACAAGTGGGCATCTATCGCAAAGCTTTTGGATGGGAGAACAGACAATGCCATCA
AGAATCACTGGAATTCCACCCTGAGGCGTCGCTACTGCAATGATGGCCAATGCAAGCATGGTGGTTCTGT
GGAGCGAAGTATCCCAAAGGTGTCCAGGGAAGTTTCAGAAGAACCTTGGCCTTTAAACGATCTTAATTCC
TTCACCGCTATGGATGTAAAGGATGATCCTGTGCAAACAGCTCCAGATACTTCTCCTCGGGCAAGGCACA
TCACAGATCATTGTTCTATTACTCAAGTCGTTGATCCACCATACCTGTCCCGACCAGCGGCAAAGATTGG
TGCTTTCAGACCATATTATCTAGGACACACGGAACCTACCCAACAAGAAATGCCAGGTGCTGTCGTCATG
TTTGACTCAACTCATAAAGTCTCGACTCCTGAAAGCGAGGTATTCAAGTTTGTTGATCCTATATGCTTTG
CTGCTGAGGTGCCAGACAAATGTGGGTATGGTTGCTGCGGTGCTCATGAGCAGCATCGTAAGAACTCATT
GCTGGGTCCTGAGTTCAGTGAGTTTGAAGGTCATCCACCTGTTTTAAATATTAGCTTTGCTTCATTGGTA
TCAGAAATTAGCAGCATTGCCTGGATGAGAAGTGGTATGCAAAGCAGTGATTCCAGCAACTTGATGCAAT
CAATTCCACCAACCAAGGGTGGGCGCGCCGACCCAGCTTTCTTGTACAAAGTTGGCATTATAAGAAAGCA
TTGCTTATCAATTTGTTGCAACGAACAGGTCACTATCAGTCAAAATAAAATCATTATTTGCCATCCAGCT
GATATCCCCTATAGTGAGTCGTATTACATGGTCATAGCTGTTTCCTGGCAGCTCTGGCCCGTGTCTCAAA
ATCTCTGATGTTACATTGCACAAGATAAAAATATATCATCATGAACAATAAAACTGTCTGCTTACATAAA
CAGTAATACAAGGGGTGTTATGAGCCATATTCAACGGGAAACGTCGAGGCCGCGATTAAATTCCAACATG
GATGCTGATTTATATGGGTATAAATGGGCTCGCGATAATGTCGGGCAATCAGGTGCGACAATCTATCGCT
TGTATGGGAAGCCCGATGCGCCAGAGTTGTTTCTGAAACATGGCAAAGGTAGCGTTGCCAATGATGTTAC
AGATGAGATGGTCAGACTAAACTGGCTGACGGAATTTATGCCTCTTCCGACCATCAAGCATTTTATCCGT
ACTCCTGATGATGCATGGTTACTCACCACTGCGATCCCCGGAAAAACAGCATTCCAGGTATTAGAAGAAT
ATCCTGATTCAGGTGAAAATATTGTTGATGCGCTGGCAGTGTTCCTGCGCCGGTTGCATTCGATTCCTGT
TTGTAATTGTCCTTTTAACAGCGATCGCGTATTTCGTCTCGCTCAGGCGCAATCACGAATGAATAACGGT
TTGGTTGATGCGAGTGATTTTGATGACGAGCGTAATGGCTGGCCTGTTGAACAAGTCTGGAAAGAAATGC
ATAAACTTTTGCCATTCTCACCGGATTCAGTCGTCACTCATGGTGATTTCTCACTTGATAACCTTATTTT
TGACGAGGGGAAATTAATAGGTTGTATTGATGTTGGACGAGTCGGAATCGCAGACCGATACCAGGATCTT
GCCATCCTATGGAACTGCCTCGGTGAGTTTTCTCCTTCATTACAGAAACGGCTTTTTCAAAAATATGGTA
TTGATAATCCTGATATGAATAAATTGCAGTTTCATTTGATGCTCGATGAGTTTTTCTAATCAGAATTGGT
TAATTGGTTGTAACACTGGCAGAGCATTACGCTGACTTGACGGGACGGCGCAAGCTCATGACCAAAATCC
CTTAACGTGAGTTACGCGTCGTTCCACTGAGCGTCAGACCCCGTAGAAAAGATCAAAGGATCTTCTTGAG
ATCCTTTTTTTCTGCGCGTAATCTGCTGCTTGCAAACAAAAAAACCACCGCTACCAGCGGTGGTTTGTTT
GCCGGATCAAGAGCTACCAACTCTTTTTCCGAAGGTAACTGGCTTCAGCAGAGCGCAGATACCAAATACT
GTCCTTCTAGTGTAGCCGTAGTTAGGCCACCACTTCAAGAACTCTGTAGCACCGCCTACATACCTCGCTC
TGCTAATCCTGTTACCAGTGGCTGCTGCCAGTGGCGATAAGTCGTGTCTTACCGGGTTGGACTCAAGACG
ATAGTTACCGGATAAGGCGCAGCGGTCGGGCTGAACGGGGGGTTCGTGCACACAGCCCAGCTTGGAGCGA
ACGACCTACACCGAACTGAGATACCTACAGCGTGAGCATTGAGAAAGCGCCACGCTTCCCGAAGGGAGAA
AGGCGGACAGGTATCCGGTAAGCGGCAGGGTCGGAACAGGAGAGCGCACGAGGGAGCTTCCAGGGGGAAA
CGCCTGGTATCTTTATAGTCCTGTCGGGTTTCGCCACCTCTGACTTGAGCGTCGATTTTTGTGATGCTCG
TCAGGGGGGCGGAGCCTATGGAAAAACGCCAGCAACGCGGCCTTTTTACGGTTCCTGGCCTTTTGCTGGC
CTTTTGCTCACATGTTCTTTCCTGCGTTATCCCCTGATTCTGTGGATAACCGTATTACCGCCTTTGAGTG
AGCTGATACCGCTCGCCGCAGCCGAACGACCGAGCGCAGCGAGTCAGTGAGCGAGGAAGCGGAAGAGCGC
CCAATACGCAAACCGCCTCTCCCCGCGCGTTGGCCGATTCATTAATGCAGCTGGCACGACAGGTTTCCCG
ACTGGAAAGCGGGCAGTGAGCGCAACGCAATTAATACGCGTACCGCTAGCCAGGAAGAGTTTGTAGAAAC
GCAAAAAGGCCATCCGTCAGGATGGCCTTCTGCTTAGTTTGATGCCTGGCAGTTTATGGCGGGCGTCCTG
CCCGCCACCCTCCGGGCCGTTGCTTCACAACGTTCAAATCCGCTCCCGGCGGATTTGTCCTACTCAGGAG
AGCGTTCACCGACAAACAACAGATAAAACGAAAGGCCCAGTCTTCCGACTGAGCCTTTCGTTTTATTTGA
TGCCTGGCAGTTCCCTACTCTCGCGTTAACGCTAGCATGGATGTTTTCCCAGTCACGACGTTGTAAAACG
ACGGCCAGTCTTAAGCTCGGGCCC
Features (pLannotate 1.2.2; 11 found; start..end, strand, type, name):
      1..100     +  protein_bind   attL1: mutant version of attL; recombination site for the Gateway® LR reaction LR Clonase™
    112..132     +  RBS            RBS: efficient ribosome binding site from bacteriophage T7 gene 10 (Olins and Rangwala, 1989)
    421..765     +  CDS            MYB73 (fragment): MYB73_ARATH - Experimental evidence at protein level: Swiss-Prot protein existence level 1. Transcription factor that functions in salt stress response. Acts as negative regulator of NHX7/SOS1 and CBL4/SOS3 induction in response to salt stress (PubMed:23809151). In response to auxin, activates the transcription of the auxin-responsive gene IAA19. The IAA19 transcription activation by MYB73 is enhanced by direct interaction between MYB73 and PYL8 (PubMed:24894996). From Arabidopsis thaliana (Mouse-ear cress).
   1361..1460    -  protein_bind   attL2: mutant version of attL; recombination site for the Gateway® LR reaction LR Clonase™
   1478..1496    -  promoter       T7 promoter: promoter for bacteriophage T7 RNA polymerase
   1630..2439    +  CDS            KanR: aminoglycoside phosphotransferase; aph(3')-Ia; confers resistance to kanamycin in bacteria or G418 (Geneticin®) in eukaryotes
   2586..3174    +  rep_origin     ori: high-copy-number ColE1/pMB1/pBR322/pUC origin of replication
   3357..3449    +  CDS            lacI (fragment): lac repressor; lacI; The lac repressor binds to the lac operator to inhibit transcription in E. coli. This inhibition can be relieved by adding lactose or isopropyl-β-D-thiogalactopyranoside (IPTG).
   3504..3531    -  terminator     rrnB T2 terminator: transcription terminator T2 from the E. coli rrnB gene
   3663..3706    +  terminator     rrnB T1 terminator: Escherichia coli rrnB; transcription terminator T1 from the E. coli rrnB gene
   3753..3789    -  CDS            lacZα (fragment): LacZα fragment of β-galactosidase; lacZ fragment
