[The description below was written by a language model from this plasmid's Addgene catalogue record and pLannotate feature annotations shown in this document.]
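Description:
pUT1663-HQ858763 is a Gateway entry clone built on the Invitrogen pENTR/SD backbone (2,601 bp without insert) and carrying a 1,203 bp coding sequence for a Zea mays MYB-family transcription factor. It belongs to the Maize TFome collection, a set of maize transcription factor open reading frames assembled for functional genomics. According to the depositor, the CDS was PCR-amplified from a full-length cDNA template and includes its native stop codon, so it suits native or N-terminally tagged expression after transfer but not C-terminal fusions. The plasmid is propagated in E. coli under kanamycin selection from the KanR aminoglycoside phosphotransferase gene. Replication depends on a ColE1/pUC-type origin; the automated annotation calls this origin high-copy, while the catalogue lists the plasmid as low copy.

In the 3,804 nt depositor sequence, the insert lies between attL1 and attL2, the sites that let LR Clonase move the ORF into any attR-containing destination vector in a defined orientation and reading frame. Just downstream of attL1 is the bacteriophage T7 gene 10 ribosome binding site characteristic of the SD version of the backbone, which supports translation in bacterial expression destinations. The annotation tool recognised part of the insert by similarity to Arabidopsis MYB73. This reflects conservation of MYB-family sequence rather than an Arabidopsis origin. A T7 promoter sits beyond attL2 on the reverse strand, and rrnB T1 and T2 terminators upstream of attL1 shield the cassette from read-through transcription. The short lacI and lacZα fragments are backbone remnants. No promoter for plant or other eukaryotic expression is present, so the clone serves as a shuttle source for building expression, interaction or binding-assay constructs.
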