Addgene plasmid #27845: pUT1663-HQ858763
Depositing lab: John Gray & Erich Grotewold. Depositing organization: University of Toledo. Publication: The Maize TFome--development of a transcription factor open reading frame collection for functional genomics. Burdo B, Gray J, Goetting-Minesky MP, Wittler B, Hunt M, Li T, Velliquette D, Thomas J, Gentzel I, dos Santos Brito M, Mejia-Guerra MK, Connolly LN, Qaisi D, Li W, Casas MI, Doseff AI, Grotewold E. Plant J. 2014 Oct;80(2):356-66. doi: 10.1111/tpj.12623. Epub 2014 Aug 26. PubMed 25053252.
Backbone
  Vector backbone: pENTR/SD
  Backbone manufacturer: Invitrogen
  Backbone size w/o insert (bp): 2601
  Vector type: Entry vector
Growth in bacteria
  Bacterial resistance: Kanamycin, 50 μg/mL
  Growth temperature: 37°C
  Growth strain: DH5alpha
  Growth instructions: E. coli TOP10
  Copy number: Low Copy
Gene/Insert
  Gene/Insert name: MYB transcription factor from EB402539
  Species: Zea mays
  Insert size (bp): 1203
  GenBank ID: HQ858763
  Cloning method: Restriction Enzyme
  Sequencing primers: 5′ M13 For; 3′ M13 Rev
Terms and licenses: Academic/Nonprofit Terms; Industry Terms: Not Available to Industry
Depositor comments: This CDS was amplified using PCR from a full length cDNA template from the Maize Full-length cDNA Project (www.maizecdna.org) and the PCR product included the stop codon. The PCR product was cloned into a Gateway pENTR/SD vector. Further information on this gene may be obtained at www.grassius.org using the GenBank number. (The second half of the plasmid name is the GenBank Number for the sequence of the insert)
How to cite: pUT1663-HQ858763 was a gift from John Gray & Erich Grotewold (Addgene plasmid # 27845 ; http://n2t.net/addgene:27845 ; RRID:Addgene_27845)
