>Addgene plasmid #27845 | pUT1663-HQ858763 | addgene partial sequence | sequence record 34135 | 27845 with M13pUC-Fwd
CCAAATAATGATTTTATTTTGACTGATAGTGACCTGTTCGTTGCAACAAATTGATGAGCAATGCTTTTTT
ATAATGCCAACTTTGTACAAAAAAGCAGGCTCCGCGGCCGCCTTGTTTAACTTTAAGAAGGAGCCCTTCA
CCATGTCGGCCGCCGAAACCGCTGTTTCTCCGACGACGACGCCGCAGCCGCAGCTGCAATCGGATCCGAA
CGCCGCCGCCGACGCGGCCAGTTCCAATTCTCTCTGGGTGGCCGACGAGACGCAAACCCTAACCGAGGTC
CTGCTCCAACCCCAACCAAACCACCTGTCGCCTCCTCCTTCTGGTGAAGGGGACGACGGGATCACTGCCT
CCGGTGCTCCTGTTGGTGGGGACGCCGCGGCATCTGCTTCTGCTGCGGCGGCGGCTAACGCGACGATAGA
AGAGCGGGTGAGGGGGCCGTGGTCCCCAGAGGAGGACGCGGTGCTGAGCAACCTCGTGGAGAAGTTCGGG
GCGCGGAACTGGACGCTGATCGCGCGTGGCATCCCGGGCCGCTCCGGCAAGTCCTGCCGCCTGCGCTGGT
GCAATCAGCTCGACCCCCAAGTCAAGCGCAAGCCTTTCACTGAAGAGGAGGACCGCATTATAATGGCAGC
TCATGCTGTCCATGGGAACAAGTGGGCATCTATCGCAAAGCTTTTGGATGGGAGAACAGACAATGCCATC
AAGAATCACTGGAATTCCACCCTGAGGCGTCGCTACTGCAATGATGGCCAATGCAAGCATGGTGGTTCTG
TGGAGCGAAGTATCCCAAAGGTGTCCAGGGAAGTTTCAGAAGAACCTTGGCCTTTAAACGATCTTAATTC
CTTCACCGCTATGGA
